Addgene plasmid #65103: zebrafish SLC2A2 (zfSLC2A2)
Purpose: Full length SLC2A2 cDNA (Danio rerio)
Depositing lab: Josep Planas. Depositing organization: Universitat de Barcelona. Publication: Evolutionary structural and functional conservation of an ortholog of the GLUT2 glucose transporter gene (SLC2A2) in zebrafish. Castillo J, Crespo D, Capilla E, Diaz M, Chauvigne F, Cerda J, Planas JV. Am J Physiol Regul Integr Comp Physiol. 2009 Nov;297(5):R1570-81. doi: 10.1152/ajpregu.00430.2009. Epub 2009 Sep 23. PubMed 19776250.
Backbone
  Vector backbone: pBK-CMV
  Backbone manufacturer: Stratagene
  Backbone size w/o insert (bp): 4500
  Vector type: Mammalian Expression, Bacterial Expression
  Selectable markers: Neomycin (select with G418)
Growth in bacteria
  Bacterial resistance: Kanamycin, 50 μg/mL
  Growth temperature: 37°C
  Growth strain: DH5alpha
  Copy number: High Copy
Gene/Insert
  Gene/Insert name: SLC2A2 (alt name: GLUT2 (Glucose transporter 2))
  Species: D. rerio (zebrafish)
  Insert size (bp): 2500
  GenBank ID: DQ098687
  Entrez Gene: slc2a2 (a.k.a. glut2, wu:fb62h10)
  Promoter: CMV
  Cloning method: Restriction Enzyme; 5′ cloning site EcoRI (not destroyed); 3′ cloning site XhoI (not destroyed)
  Sequencing primers: 5′ T7; 3′ T3
Terms and licenses: Academic/Nonprofit Terms; Industry Terms: Not Available to Industry
How to cite: zebrafish SLC2A2 (zfSLC2A2) was a gift from Josep Planas (Addgene plasmid # 65103 ; http://n2t.net/addgene:65103 ; RRID:Addgene_65103)
