[The description below was written by a language model from this plasmid's Addgene catalogue record.]
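Description:
zebrafish SLC2A2 (zfSLC2A2) is a plasmid carrying the full-length cDNA of the Danio rerio slc2a2 gene, which encodes the zebrafish ortholog of the GLUT2 facilitative glucose transporter. The insert, about 2.5 kb, sits in the roughly 4.5 kb pBK-CMV backbone, a commercial phagemid-type vector listed for both mammalian and bacterial expression. The cDNA was placed between EcoRI (5′) and XhoI (3′) sites, both of which remain intact, so the insert can be excised or transferred to other vectors. T7 and T3 primer sites flank the cloning region and are the recorded sequencing primers.

Expression in mammalian cells is driven by the CMV promoter, a strong constitutive viral promoter. The plasmid is maintained at high copy number in E. coli under kanamycin selection, and the record lists neomycin resistance (G418 selection) as the marker for eukaryotic cells, which allows stable transfectants to be selected. No epitope tags, fusion partners or reporters are recorded, so the transporter appears to be encoded in its native, untagged form. No feature table was supplied, so details such as the origins of replication and polyadenylation signal are not stated here.

The construct serves as a source of the complete zebrafish GLUT2 coding sequence and as a vehicle for heterologous expression. The associated work concerns the evolutionary conservation of GLUT2 structure and function in zebrafish, which fits uses such as functional characterization of glucose transport by the fish protein and comparison with mammalian GLUT2.
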