>Addgene plasmid #65103 | zebrafish SLC2A2 (zfSLC2A2) | addgene partial sequence | sequence record 113757 | CMV-F 5'-CGCAAATGGGCGGTAGGCGTG-3'
CTATATAAGCAGAGCTGGTTTAGTGAACCGTCAGATCCGCTAGCCGCAATTACTGTGAGTTAGCTCACTC
ATTAGGCACCCCAGGCTTTACACTTTATACTTCCGGCTCGTATATTGTGTGGAATTGTGAGCGGATAACA
ATTTCACACAGGAAACAGCTATGACCTTGATTACGCCAAGCTCGAAATTAACCCTCACTAAAGGGAACAA
AAGCTGGAGCTCGCGCGCCTGCAGGTCGACACTAGTGGATCCAAAGAATTCGGCACGAGGCCGTTTGCTG
GCACTTCATGCAAAATGGAGAAGCAGTTAACAGGCACGCTCGCTCTGGCGGTGTTCACAGCTGCTCTCGG
CTCTCTGCAGATGGGATACAGCTTGGGCGTCATCAATGCCCCACAGAAGGTCATTGAGCGGCACTACGCA
AGATCTCTCGGTGTCTATAATGAAGATCTGGCCCGTAGTGAAGGGGGAAATGGCACAGAGCATGAAAAGC
CCACCGATCCATCAGTTGTCATGTACTGGTCTTTATCCGTCGCCATCTTCTCTGTCGGAGGCATGTTGTC
CTCCTTTCTAGTGAGCTTTGTTGGCGACTTCCGTGGAAGGATCAAAGGCATGCTGGCTATAAATGTCCTG
GCCATAACAGCAGGACTACTCATGGGCCTGGCTAAGATGGGCACACCTCACCTCATGGTGATAGCGGGAC
GTGCTATAATGGGATTGTACTGTGGTCTGTCATCTGGCCTGGTGCCGCTCTACATTGGAGAGATTTCTCC
AGTGAAGTACAGAGGGGCTATGGGAGCGCTCCACCAGCTGGCTATTGTCATTGGCATCCTTATTAGTCAA
GTCATTGGTCTGGATTTCCTGCTGGGAAATGATTACATGTGGCATATATTGCTGGGTCTTTCTGGAGCTC
CTGCCATCCTGCAGAGTCTGCTACTGCTGGTGTGTC
