>Addgene plasmid #65103 | zebrafish SLC2A2 (zfSLC2A2) | addgene partial sequence | sequence record 114001 | M13pUC-Fwd 5'-CCCAGTCACGACGTTGTAAAACG-3'
ACTCACTATAGGGCGAATTGGGTACACTTACCTGGTACCCCACCCGGGTGGAAAATCGATGGGCCCGCGG
CCGCTCTAGAAGTACTCTCGAGTTTTTTTTTTTTTTTTTTTCAATTTTTATTTATTTATTCTATATGTAT
TAAATATAACACTTCAAGAATTTCAATAGCATCAAATGTACAAAAAATATTTTCAAATCGTCTTCAGATT
ATTTTTTTAGATATCTAGCTCAGGTAGTTGAATAATTAGAATAATTTACTTCAGCTGTTACAGCACTTCA
ATTGTTAATTTCAAGTATCATATCACTCACATGGAATATTTAATGCATAAATTTTGTATAATCTTCGTTT
GTGTCATATACAGTTAAAAATAGAATTATTAGCCCCCATTAATTTTTACACATTTTTTTGGTTTTTAAAT
ATTTCCAAAATGAGAGGAAATTTTCACAGTATGTCTGATCATTCTTTTCTTCTAGAGAAAGTCTTATATG
TTTTATTTTGGCTACAATAAAAGCAGTTTTAAATAAAAAAAAAAACATTTTAAGGTAAATTTTAATAGCC
CCTTTAAGCTATATTTTTTTGATGG
