>Addgene plasmid #65103 | zebrafish SLC2A2 (zfSLC2A2) | addgene partial sequence | sequence record 114002 | M13pUC-Fwd 5'-CCCAGTCACGACGTTGTAAAACG-3'
ACTCACTATAGGGCGAATTGGGTACACTTACCTGGTACCCCACCCGGGTGGAAAATCGATGGGCCCGCGG
CCGCTCTAGAAGTACTCTCGAGTTTTTTTTTTTTTTTTTTTCAATTTTTATTTATTTATTCTATATGTAT
TAAATATAACACTTCAAGAATTTCAATAGCATCAAATGTACAAAAAATATTTTCAAATCGTCTTCAGATT
ATTTTTTTAGATATCTAGCTCAGGTAGTTGAATAATTAGAATAATTTACTTCAGCTGTTACAGCACTTCA
ATTGTTAATTTCAAGTATCATATCACTCACATGGAATATTTAATGCATAAATTTTGTATAATCTTCGTTT
GTGTCATATACAGTTAAAAATAGAATTATTAGCCCCCATTAATTTTTACACATTTTTTTGGTTTTTAAAT
ATTTCCAAAATGAGAGGAAATTTTCACAGTATGTCTGATCATTCTTTTCTTCTAGAGAAAGTCTTATATG
TTTTATTTTGGCTACAATAAAAGCAGTTTTAAATAAAAAAAAAAACATTTTAAGGTAAATTTTAATAGCC
CCTTTAAGCTATATTTTTTTGATGGTCTACAGAACAAATCGTTATACAATAACTTGCCTAATTACCGTAG
CCTGCCTAGTTAACCTAATTAACCTAGTTAAGCCTTTTAATGTCACTTGAAGCTGTACGGAAGTGTCTAG
TAAAAATATCTAGTAAAATATTATTTACTGTCACCATGGCAAATATAA
